>Addgene plasmid #161316 | pDONR221-SLC2A13_STOP | addgene full sequence | sequence record 345399 | Addgene NGS Result
CAAATAATGATTTTATTTTGACTGATAGTGACCTGTTCGTTGCAACACATTGATGAGCAATGCTTTTTTA
TAATGCCAACTTTGTACAAAAAAGCAGGCTCCACCATGTCTAGAAAGGCCAGCGAGAACGTGGAGTACAC
CCTGAGGAGCCTGAGCTCCCTGATGGGCGAGCGGAGAAGGAAGCAGCCTGAGCCAGACGCAGCAAGCGCC
GCAGGCGAGTGTTCCCTGCTGGCAGCAGCAGAGTCTAGCACCAGCCTGCAGTCCGCCGGAGCAGGAGGAG
GAGGAGTGGGCGACCTGGAGCGCGCCGCCCGCCGGCAGTTCCAGCAGGATGAGACCCCTGCCTTCGTGTA
CGTGGTGGCCGTGTTTTCCGCCCTGGGAGGCTTCCTGTTTGGCTATGACACAGGCGTGGTGTCTGGCGCC
ATGCTGCTGCTGAAGCGGCAGCTGAGCCTGGATGCCCTGTGGCAGGAGCTGCTGGTGTCCTCTACCGTGG
GAGCAGCAGCCGTGTCTGCCCTGGCAGGCGGCGCCCTGAATGGCGTGTTCGGCAGAAGGGCAGCAATCCT
GCTGGCATCTGCCCTGTTTACCGCAGGAAGCGCCGTGCTGGCAGCAGCAAACAATAAGGAGACACTGCTG
GCAGGCAGACTGGTGGTGGGACTGGGAATCGGAATCGCATCCATGACCGTGCCCGTGTACATCGCCGAGG
TGTCTCCCCCTAACCTGAGAGGCAGGCTGGTGACCATCAATACACTGTTCATCACAGGCGGCCAGTTCTT
TGCCTCCGTGGTGGACGGCGCCTTTTCTTACCTGCAGAAGGATGGCTGGAGGTATATGCTGGGACTGGCA
GCAGTGCCTGCCGTGATCCAGTTCTTTGGCTTCCTGTTTCTGCCTGAGAGCCCAAGATGGCTGATCCAGA
AGGGACAGACCCAGAAGGCAAGGAGGATCCTGAGCCAGATGAGGGGCAACCAGACAATCGACGAGGAGTA
CGATTCCATCAAGAACAATATCGAGGAGGAGGAGAAGGAAGTGGGATCCGCCGGACCAGTGATCTGCAGA
ATGCTGTCTTATCCACCCACCAGAAGGGCCCTGATCGTGGGCTGTGGCCTGCAGATGTTCCAGCAGCTGT
CCGGCATCAACACCATCATGTACTATAGCGCCACAATCCTGCAGATGTCCGGCGTGGAGGACGATAGGCT
GGCCATCTGGCTGGCCTCTGTGACCGCCTTCACAAATTTCATCTTTACCCTGGTGGGCGTGTGGCTGGTG
GAGAAAGTGGGCCGGAGAAAGCTGACATTTGGCAGCCTGGCAGGAACCACAGTGGCCCTGATCATCCTGG
CCCTGGGATTCGTGCTGTCCGCCCAGGTGTCTCCCCGCATCACCTTTAAGCCAATCGCACCTAGCGGACA
GAACGCAACCTGCACACGGTACTCCTATTGCAATGAGTGTATGCTGGACCCTGATTGCGGCTTCTGTTAC
AAGATGAACAAGTCTACCGTGATCGACAGCTCCTGCGTGCCAGTGAACAAGGCAAGCACAAATGAGGCAG
CATGGGGCCGCTGTGAGAACGAGACCAAGTTTAAGACAGAGGATATCTTCTGGGCCTACAATTTTTGCCC
CACCCCTTATTCCTGGACAGCCCTGCTGGGCCTGATCCTGTACCTGGTGTTCTTTGCACCAGGAATGGGA
CCAATGCCATGGACCGTGAACTCTGAGATCTATCCACTGTGGGCACGGAGCACAGGAAATGCATGTTCTA
GCGGCATCAACTGGATCTTCAATGTGCTGGTGAGCCTGACCTTTCTGCACACAGCCGAGTACCTGACCTA
CTATGGCGCCTTCTTTCTGTATGCAGGATTCGCAGCAGTGGGACTGCTGTTTATCTACGGCTGCCTGCCC
GAGACAAAGGGCAAGAAGCTGGAGGAGATCGAGTCCCTGTTCGACAATAGACTGTGCACCTGTGGCACAT
CCGACTCTGATGAGGGCCGCTACATCGAGTATATCCGGGTGAAGGGCAGCAACTATCACCTGTCCGACAA
TGATGCCTCTGATGTGGAGTAAGACCCAGCTTTCTTGTACAAAGTTGGCATTATAAGAAAGCATTGCTTA
TCAATTTGTTGCAACGAACAGGTCACTATCAGTCAAAATAAAATCATTATTTGCCATCCAGCTGATATCC
CCTATAGTGAGTCGTATTACATGGTCATAGCTGTTTCCTGGCAGCTCTGGCCCGTGTCTCAAAATCTCTG
ATGTTACATTGCACAAGATAAAAATATATCATCATGAACAATAAAACTGTCTGCTTACATAAACAGTAAT
ACAAGGGGTGTTATGAGCCATATTCAACGGGAAACGTCGAGGCCGCGATTAAATTCCAACATGGATGCTG
ATTTATATGGGTATAAATGGGCTCGCGATAATGTCGGGCAATCAGGTGCGACAATCTATCGCTTGTATGG
GAAGCCCGATGCGCCAGAGTTGTTTCTGAAACATGGCAAAGGTAGCGTTGCCAATGATGTTACAGATGAG
ATGGTCAGACTAAACTGGCTGACGGAATTTATGCCTCTTCCGACCATCAAGCATTTTATCCGTACTCCTG
ATGATGCATGGTTACTCACCACTGCGATCCCCGGAAAAACAGCATTCCAGGTATTAGAAGAATATCCTGA
TTCAGGTGAAAATATTGTTGATGCGCTGGCAGTGTTCCTGCGCCGGTTGCATTCGATTCCTGTTTGTAAT
TGTCCTTTTAACAGCGATCGCGTATTTCGTCTCGCTCAGGCGCAATCACGAATGAATAACGGTTTGGTTG
ATGCGAGTGATTTTGATGACGAGCGTAATGGCTGGCCTGTTGAACAAGTCTGGAAAGAAATGCATAAACT
TTTGCCATTCTCACCGGATTCAGTCGTCACTCATGGTGATTTCTCACTTGATAACCTTATTTTTGACGAG
GGGAAATTAATAGGTTGTATTGATGTTGGACGAGTCGGAATCGCAGACCGATACCAGGATCTTGCCATCC
TATGGAACTGCCTCGGTGAGTTTTCTCCTTCATTACAGAAACGGCTTTTTCAAAAATATGGTATTGATAA
TCCTGATATGAATAAATTGCAGTTTCATTTGATGCTCGATGAGTTTTTCTAATCAGAATTGGTTAATTGG
TTGTAACACTGGCAGAGCATTACGCTGACTTGACGGGACGGCGCAAGCTCATGACCAAAATCCCTTAACG
TGAGTTACGCGTCGTTCCACTGAGCGTCAGACCCCGTAGAAAAGATCAAAGGATCTTCTTGAGATCCTTT
TTTTCTGCGCGTAATCTGCTGCTTGCAAACAAAAAAACCACCGCTACCAGCGGTGGTTTGTTTGCCGGAT
CAAGAGCTACCAACTCTTTTTCCGAAGGTAACTGGCTTCAGCAGAGCGCAGATACCAAATACTGTTCTTC
TAGTGTAGCCGTAGTTAGGCCACCACTTCAAGAACTCTGTAGCACCGCCTACATACCTCGCTCTGCTAAT
CCTGTTACCAGTGGCTGCTGCCAGTGGCGATAAGTCGTGTCTTACCGGGTTGGACTCAAGACGATAGTTA
CCGGATAAGGCGCAGCGGTCGGGCTGAACGGGGGGTTCGTGCACACAGCCCAGCTTGGAGCGAACGACCT
ACACCGAACTGAGATACCTACAGCGTGAGCTATGAGAAAGCGCCACGCTTCCCGAAGGGAGAAAGGCGGA
CAGGTATCCGGTAAGCGGCAGGGTCGGAACAGGAGAGCGCACGAGGGAGCTTCCAGGGGGAAACGCCTGG
TATCTTTATAGTCCTGTCGGGTTTCGCCACCTCTGACTTGAGCGTCGATTTTTGTGATGCTCGTCAGGGG
GGCGGAGCCTATGGAAAAACGCCAGCAACGCGGCCTTTTTACGGTTCCTGGCCTTTTGCTGGCCTTTTGC
TCACATGTTCTTTCCTGCGTTATCCCCTGATTCTGTGGATAACCGTATTACCGCCTTTGAGTGAGCTGAT
ACCGCTCGCCGCAGCCGAACGACCGAGCGCAGCGAGTCAGTGAGCGAGGAAGCGGAAGAGCGCCCAATAC
GCAAACCGCCTCTCCCCGCGCGTTGGCCGATTCATTAATGCAGCTGGCACGACAGGTTTCCCGACTGGAA
AGCGGGCAGTGAGCGCAACGCAATTAATACGCGTACCGCTAGCCAGGAAGAGTTTGTAGAAACGCAAAAA
GGCCATCCGTCAGGATGGCCTTCTGCTTAGTTTGATGCCTGGCAGTTTATGGCGGGCGTCCTGCCCGCCA
CCCTCCGGGCCGTTGCTTCACAACGTTCAAATCCGCTCCCGGCGGATTTGTCCTACTCAGGAGAGCGTTC
ACCGACAAACAACAGATAAAACGAAAGGCCCAGTCTTCCGACTGAGCCTTTCGTTTTATTTGATGCCTGG
CAGTTCCCTACTCTCGCGTTAACGCTAGCATGGATGTTTTCCCAGTCACGACGTTGTAAAACGACGGCCA
GTCTTAAGCTCGGGCCC
Features (pLannotate 1.2.2; 10 found; start..end, strand, type, name):
      1..100     +  protein_bind   attL1: mutant version of attL; recombination site for the Gateway® LR reaction LR Clonase™
    106..2049    +  CDS            SLC2A13: MYCT_HUMAN - Experimental evidence at protein level: Swiss-Prot protein existence level 1. H(+)-myo-inositol cotransporter (PubMed:11500374). Can also transport related stereoisomers (PubMed:11500374). From Homo sapiens (Human).
   2054..2153    -  protein_bind   attL2: mutant version of attL; recombination site for the Gateway® LR reaction LR Clonase™
   2171..2189    -  promoter       T7 promoter: promoter for bacteriophage T7 RNA polymerase
   2323..3132    +  CDS            KanR: aminoglycoside phosphotransferase; aph(3')-Ia; confers resistance to kanamycin in bacteria or G418 (Geneticin®) in eukaryotes
   3279..3867    +  rep_origin     ori: high-copy-number ColE1/pMB1/pBR322/pUC origin of replication
   4050..4142    +  CDS            lacI (fragment): lac repressor; lacI; The lac repressor binds to the lac operator to inhibit transcription in E. coli. This inhibition can be relieved by adding lactose or isopropyl-β-D-thiogalactopyranoside (IPTG).
   4197..4224    -  terminator     rrnB T2 terminator: transcription terminator T2 from the E. coli rrnB gene
   4356..4399    +  terminator     rrnB T1 terminator: Escherichia coli rrnB; transcription terminator T1 from the E. coli rrnB gene
   4446..4482    -  CDS            lacZα (fragment): LacZα fragment of β-galactosidase; lacZ fragment
