[The description below was written by a language model from this plasmid's Addgene catalogue record and pLannotate feature annotations shown in this document.]
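Description:
pDONR221-SLC2A13_STOP is a Gateway entry clone built on the pDONR221 backbone, carrying a codon-optimized open reading frame for human SLC2A13 (also called HMIT), the proton-coupled myo-inositol cotransporter. The sequenced plasmid is about 4.5 kb. It is maintained in E. coli through a high-copy ColE1/pUC-type origin and selected with kanamycin via an aminoglycoside phosphotransferase (KanR) gene. Although the catalogue lists the vector type as mammalian expression, the feature table shows no eukaryotic promoter or polyadenylation signal upstream or downstream of the ORF, so the plasmid functions as a shuttle for the coding sequence rather than as an expression vector in its own right.

The roughly 1.9 kb SLC2A13 ORF sits between attL1 and attL2 sites, the recombination sites recognized in the Gateway LR reaction. This arrangement allows directional, in-frame transfer of the insert into any attR-containing destination vector chosen by the user. The ORF ends in a STOP codon, making this version suited to expression of the native C-terminus or N-terminally tagged protein, but not to C-terminal fusions supplied by a destination vector; the depositor notes that a companion clone without the STOP codon exists for that purpose. Other annotated elements are standard backbone remnants: rrnB T1 and T2 terminators upstream of attL1 that insulate the insert from read-through transcription, a T7 promoter beyond attL2 oriented back toward the insert, and short lacI and lacZα fragments. M13 forward and reverse sites flank the cassette for sequence verification. The plasmid belongs to a consortium collection of solute carrier transporter clones intended to support SLC research and drug discovery.
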