Addgene plasmid #161316: pDONR221-SLC2A13_STOP
Purpose: Gateway entry clone with codon-optimized ORF sequence for subcloning into custom expression vectors. Contains a STOP codon at the end of the codon-optimized ORF sequence.
Depositing lab: RESOLUTE Consortium & Giulio Superti-Furga. Depositing organization: CeMM Research Center for Molecular Medicine. Publication: The RESOLUTE consortium: unlocking SLC transporters for drug discovery. Superti-Furga G, Lackner D, Wiedmer T, Ingles-Prieto A, Barbosa B, Girardi E, Goldmann U, Gurtl B, Klavins K, Klimek C, Lindinger S, Lineiro-Retes E, Muller AC, Onstein S, Redinger G, Reil D, Sedlyarov V, Wolf G, Crawford M, Everley R, ... Steppan CM. Nat Rev Drug Discov. 2020 Jul;19(7):429-430. doi: 10.1038/d41573-020-00056-6. PubMed 32265506.
Backbone
  Vector backbone: pDONR221
  Backbone manufacturer: ThermoFisher Scientific
  Backbone size w/o insert (bp): 2550
  Vector type: Mammalian Expression
Growth in bacteria
  Bacterial resistance: Kanamycin, 50 μg/mL
  Growth temperature: 37°C
  Growth strain: NEB Stable
  Copy number: High Copy
Gene/Insert
  Gene/Insert name: SLC2A13 (alt name: HMIT)
  Species: H. sapiens (human)
  Insert size (bp): 1947
  Entrez Gene: SLC2A13 (a.k.a. HMIT, MGC48624)
  Cloning method: Gateway Cloning
  Sequencing primers: 5′ M13-fwd; 3′ M13-rev
Terms and licenses: Academic/Nonprofit Terms; Industry Terms
Depositor comments: This plasmid contains a STOP codon at the end of the codon-optimized ORF. For the version of this plasmid that does not contain a STOP codon, please see Addgene plasmid 132150 For more information on the full Resolute plasmid collection, please see www.addgene.org/depositor-collections/re-solute/. Please provide your feedback on this plasmid to the RESOLUTE consortium by filling out their RESOLUTE repository feedback form: https://forms.office.com/Pages/ResponsePage.aspx?id=0e05yklzmkS7rjFGQL4N7z4feCLQvEJAmVcOCM_u885UN1JJRko0Ukg4TVQwNTZLOUxPQVJWT1NHUCQlQCN0PWcu
How to cite: pDONR221-SLC2A13_STOP was a gift from RESOLUTE Consortium & Giulio Superti-Furga (Addgene plasmid # 161316 ; http://n2t.net/addgene:161316 ; RRID:Addgene_161316)
