>Addgene plasmid #161316 | pDONR221-SLC2A13_STOP | depositor partial sequence | sequence record 312567 | Codon-optimized ORF of SLC2A13
ATGTCTAGAAAGGCCAGCGAGAACGTGGAGTACACCCTGAGGAGCCTGAGCTCCCTGATGGGCGAGCGGA
GAAGGAAGCAGCCTGAGCCAGACGCAGCAAGCGCCGCAGGCGAGTGTTCCCTGCTGGCAGCAGCAGAGTC
TAGCACCAGCCTGCAGTCCGCCGGAGCAGGAGGAGGAGGAGTGGGCGACCTGGAGCGCGCCGCCCGCCGG
CAGTTCCAGCAGGATGAGACCCCTGCCTTCGTGTACGTGGTGGCCGTGTTTTCCGCCCTGGGAGGCTTCC
TGTTTGGCTATGACACAGGCGTGGTGTCTGGCGCCATGCTGCTGCTGAAGCGGCAGCTGAGCCTGGATGC
CCTGTGGCAGGAGCTGCTGGTGTCCTCTACCGTGGGAGCAGCAGCCGTGTCTGCCCTGGCAGGCGGCGCC
CTGAATGGCGTGTTCGGCAGAAGGGCAGCAATCCTGCTGGCATCTGCCCTGTTTACCGCAGGAAGCGCCG
TGCTGGCAGCAGCAAACAATAAGGAGACACTGCTGGCAGGCAGACTGGTGGTGGGACTGGGAATCGGAAT
CGCATCCATGACCGTGCCCGTGTACATCGCCGAGGTGTCTCCCCCTAACCTGAGAGGCAGGCTGGTGACC
ATCAATACACTGTTCATCACAGGCGGCCAGTTCTTTGCCTCCGTGGTGGACGGCGCCTTTTCTTACCTGC
AGAAGGATGGCTGGAGGTATATGCTGGGACTGGCAGCAGTGCCTGCCGTGATCCAGTTCTTTGGCTTCCT
GTTTCTGCCTGAGAGCCCAAGATGGCTGATCCAGAAGGGACAGACCCAGAAGGCAAGGAGGATCCTGAGC
CAGATGAGGGGCAACCAGACAATCGACGAGGAGTACGATTCCATCAAGAACAATATCGAGGAGGAGGAGA
AGGAAGTGGGATCCGCCGGACCAGTGATCTGCAGAATGCTGTCTTATCCACCCACCAGAAGGGCCCTGAT
CGTGGGCTGTGGCCTGCAGATGTTCCAGCAGCTGTCCGGCATCAACACCATCATGTACTATAGCGCCACA
ATCCTGCAGATGTCCGGCGTGGAGGACGATAGGCTGGCCATCTGGCTGGCCTCTGTGACCGCCTTCACAA
ATTTCATCTTTACCCTGGTGGGCGTGTGGCTGGTGGAGAAAGTGGGCCGGAGAAAGCTGACATTTGGCAG
CCTGGCAGGAACCACAGTGGCCCTGATCATCCTGGCCCTGGGATTCGTGCTGTCCGCCCAGGTGTCTCCC
CGCATCACCTTTAAGCCAATCGCACCTAGCGGACAGAACGCAACCTGCACACGGTACTCCTATTGCAATG
AGTGTATGCTGGACCCTGATTGCGGCTTCTGTTACAAGATGAACAAGTCTACCGTGATCGACAGCTCCTG
CGTGCCAGTGAACAAGGCAAGCACAAATGAGGCAGCATGGGGCCGCTGTGAGAACGAGACCAAGTTTAAG
ACAGAGGATATCTTCTGGGCCTACAATTTTTGCCCCACCCCTTATTCCTGGACAGCCCTGCTGGGCCTGA
TCCTGTACCTGGTGTTCTTTGCACCAGGAATGGGACCAATGCCATGGACCGTGAACTCTGAGATCTATCC
ACTGTGGGCACGGAGCACAGGAAATGCATGTTCTAGCGGCATCAACTGGATCTTCAATGTGCTGGTGAGC
CTGACCTTTCTGCACACAGCCGAGTACCTGACCTACTATGGCGCCTTCTTTCTGTATGCAGGATTCGCAG
CAGTGGGACTGCTGTTTATCTACGGCTGCCTGCCCGAGACAAAGGGCAAGAAGCTGGAGGAGATCGAGTC
CCTGTTCGACAATAGACTGTGCACCTGTGGCACATCCGACTCTGATGAGGGCCGCTACATCGAGTATATC
CGGGTGAAGGGCAGCAACTATCACCTGTCCGACAATGATGCCTCTGATGTGGAGTAA
